Addgene plasmid #214234: pET23a-H6-TEV-cAbl
Purpose: Bacterial expression of the kinase domain of cAbl with a TEV-cleavable N-terminal 6xHis affinity tag; For in vitro tyrosine phosphorylation in peptides/proteins and for kinase specificity screenings
Depositing lab: Neel Shah. Depositing organization: Columbia University. Publication: Fine-tuning of substrate preferences of the Src-family kinase Lck revealed through a high-throughput specificity screen. Shah NH, Lobel M, Weiss A, Kuriyan J. Elife. 2018 Mar 16;7. pii: 35190. doi: 10.7554/eLife.35190. PubMed 29547119.
Backbone
  Vector backbone: pET23a
  Backbone size w/o insert (bp): 3700
  Total vector size (bp): 4519
  Vector type: Bacterial Expression
Growth in bacteria
  Bacterial resistance: Ampicillin, 100 μg/mL
  Growth temperature: 37°C
  Growth strain: DH5alpha
  Copy number: Low Copy
Gene/Insert
  Gene/Insert name: ABL1 Kinase domain
  Species: H. sapiens (human)
  Insert size (bp): 819
  Entrez Gene: ABL1 (a.k.a. ABL, BCR-ABL, CHDSKM, JTK7, bcr/abl, c-ABL, c-ABL1, p150, v-abl)
  Promoter: T7
  Tag / fusion protein: 6xHis (N terminal on backbone)
  Cloning method: Gibson Cloning
  Sequencing primers: 5′ T7 promotor
Terms and licenses: Academic/Nonprofit Terms; Industry Terms: Not Available to Industry
Depositor comments: This protein needs to be co-expressed in E. coli BL21(DE3) cells with the YopH tyrosine phosphatase
How to cite: pET23a-H6-TEV-cAbl was a gift from Neel Shah (Addgene plasmid # 214234 ; http://n2t.net/addgene:214234 ; RRID:Addgene_214234)
