[The description below was written by a language model from this plasmid's Addgene catalogue record and pLannotate feature annotations shown in this document.]
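Description:
pET23a-H6-TEV-cAbl is a 4.5 kb bacterial expression plasmid built on the pET23a backbone for producing the kinase domain of human ABL1 (c-Abl) in E. coli. It is maintained through a ColE1/pBR322-type origin. The accompanying rop gene and bom region fit the low-copy designation in the record, even though the automated annotation labels the origin generically as high copy. Selection is by ampicillin through the β-lactamase gene and its own promoter. An f1 phage origin is also present, a standard backbone element that permits single-stranded DNA production.

The expression cassette consists of a T7 promoter and the strong phage T7 gene 10 ribosome binding site, followed by an N-terminal 6xHis tag, a TEV protease cleavage site and the 819 bp ABL1 kinase domain, inserted by Gibson assembly, and it ends at the T7 terminator. The feature table detects the tag region only as a short fragment of a composite His/TEV tag. It matches the kinase coding sequence to a viral Abl homologue, which reflects database similarity rather than the human origin stated in the record. A short His-tag fragment annotated downstream of the insert is probably the backbone's native C-terminal tag sequence. The record describes only an N-terminal tag, so this element is probably not part of the expressed protein.

Because transcription depends on T7 RNA polymerase, expression requires a DE3-type host. The depositor notes that the protein must be co-expressed in BL21(DE3) with the YopH tyrosine phosphatase, which is supplied separately. The purified kinase, whose tag can be removed with TEV protease, is intended for in vitro tyrosine phosphorylation of peptides and proteins and for kinase specificity screens.
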