Features (pLannotate 1.2.2; 14 found; start..end, strand, type, name):
    733..872     -  misc_feature   bom: basis of mobility region from pBR322
    974..1165    -  CDS            rop: Rop protein, which maintains plasmids at low copy number; rop
   1182..1562    +  CDS            YPB1_ECOLX: Protein predicted: Swiss-Prot protein existence level 4. From Escherichia coli.
   1674..1692    +  promoter       T7 promoter: promoter for bacteriophage T7 RNA polymerase
   1724..1746    +  RBS            RBS: efficient ribosome binding site from bacteriophage T7 gene 10 (Olins and Rangwala, 1989)
   1765..1781    +  CDS            capTEV™ (fragment): composite tag for in vivo biotinylation, TEV protease cleavage, and 6xHis tagging
   1831..2607    +  CDS            ABL (fragment): ABL_FSVHY - Experimental evidence at transcript level: Swiss-Prot protein existence level 2. From Feline sarcoma virus (strain Hardy-Zuckerman 2).
   2693..2710    +  CDS            9xHis (fragment): 9xHis affinity tag
   2720..2769    +  CDS            SET1 (fragment): solubility-enhancement tag derived from T7 phage gene 10B
   2777..2824    +  terminator     T7 terminator: transcription terminator for bacteriophage T7 RNA polymerase
   2861..3289    +  rep_origin     f1 ori (sequence partly withheld): f1 bacteriophage origin of replication; arrow indicates direction of (+) strand synthesis
   3342..3446    +  promoter       AmpR promoter: bla
   3447..4307    +  CDS            AmpR: β-lactamase; bla; confers resistance to ampicillin, carbenicillin, and related antibiotics
   4478..547     +  rep_origin     ori (across the origin): high-copy-number ColE1/pMB1/pBR322/pUC origin of replication
>Addgene plasmid #214234 | pET23a-H6-TEV-cAbl | addgene full sequence | sequence record 422815 | Addgene NGS Result
AAAAAAACCACCGCTACCAGCGGTGGTTTGTTTGCCGGATCAAGAGCTACCAACTCTTTTTCCGAAGGTA
ACTGGCTTCAGCAGAGCGCAGATACCAAATACTGTCCTTCTAGTGTAGCCGTAGTTAGGCCACCACTTCA
AGAACTCTGTAGCACCGCCTACATACCTCGCTCTGCTAATCCTGTTACCAGTGGCTGCTGCCAGTGGCGA
TAAGTCGTGTCTTACCGGGTTGGACTCAAGACGATAGTTACCGGATAAGGCGCAGCGGTCGGGCTGAACG
GGGGGTTCGTGCACACAGCCCAGCTTGGAGCGAACGACCTACACCGAACTGAGATACCTACAGCGTGAGC
TATGAGAAAGCGCCACGCTTCCCGAAGGGAGAAAGGCGGACAGGTATCCGGTAAGCGGCAGGGTCGGAAC
AGGAGAGCGCACGAGGGAGCTTCCAGGGGGAAACGCCTGGTATCTTTATAGTCCTGTCGGGTTTCGCCAC
CTCTGACTTGAGCGTCGATTTTTGTGATGCTCGTCAGGGGGGCGGAGCCTATGGAAAAACGCCAGCAACG
CGGCCTTTTTACGGTTCCTGGCCTTTTGCTGGCCTTTTGCTCACATGTTCTTTCCTGCGTTATCCCCTGA
TTCTGTGGATAACCGTATTACCGCCTTTGAGTGAGCTGATACCGCTCGCCGCAGCCGAACGACCGAGCGC
AGCGAGTCAGTGAGCGAGGAAGCGGAAGAGCGCCTGATGCGGTATTTTCTCCTTACGCATCTGTGCGGTA
TTTCACACCGCAATGGTGCACTCTCAGTACAATCTGCTCTGATGCCGCATAGTTAAGCCAGTATACACTC
CGCTATCGCTACGTGACTGGGTCATGGCTGCGCCCCGACACCCGCCAACACCCGCTGACGCGCCCTGACG
GGCTTGTCTGCTCCCGGCATCCGCTTACAGACAAGCTGTGACCGTCTCCGGGAGCTGCATGTGTCAGAGG
TTTTCACCGTCATCACCGAAACGCGCGAGGCAGCTGCGGTAAAGCTCATCAGCGTGGTCGTGAAGCGATT
CACAGATGTCTGCCTGTTCATCCGCGTCCAGCTCGTTGAGTTTCTCCAGAAGCGTTAATGTCTGGCTTCT
GATAAAGCGGGCCATGTTAAGGGCGGTTTTTTCCTGTTTGGTCACTGATGCCTCCGTGTAAGGGGGATTT
CTGTTCATGGGGGTAATGATACCGATGAAACGAGAGAGGATGCTCACGATACGGGTTACTGATGATGAAC
ATGCCCGGTTACTGGAACGTTGTGAGGGTAAACAACTGGCGGTATGGATGCGGCGGGACCAGAGAAAAAT
CACTCAGGGTCAATGCCAGCGCTTCGTTAATACAGATGTAGGTGTTCCACAGGGTAGCCAGCAGCATCCT
GCGATGCAGATCCGGAACATAATGGTGCAGGGCGCTGACTTCCGCGTTTCCAGACTTTACGAAACACGGA
AACCGAAGACCATTCATGTTGTTGCTCAGGTCGCAGACGTTTTGCAGCAGCAGTCGCTTCACGTTCGCTC
GCGTATCGGTGATTCATTCTGCTAACCAGTAAGGCAACCCCGCCAGCCTAGCCGGGTCCTCAACGACAGG
AGCACGATCATGCGCACCCGTGGCCAGGACCCAACGCTGCCCGAGATCTCGATCCCGCGAAATTAATACG
ACTCACTATAGGGAGACCACAACGGTTTCCCTCTAGAAATAATTTTGTTTAACTTTAAGAAGGAGATATA
CCATGGGCAGCAGCCATCATCATCATCATCACGATTACGATATCCCAACGACCGAAAACCTTTACTTCCA
GGGCCATATGTACGACAAGTGGGAAATGGAGCGCACCGACATCACCATGAAGCACAAGTTGGGTGGAGGC
CAGTACGGGGAGGTGTACGAGGGCGTTTGGAAGAAGTACAGCCTCACTGTGGCCGTGAAGACCTTGAAGG
AGGACACCATGGAGGTGGAGGAGTTCCTGAAGGAAGCGGCGGTGATGAAGGAGATCAAACACCCTAACCT
GGTGCAGCTGCTAGGGGTGTGTACCCGGGAACCACCATTCTACATAATCACTGAGTTCATGACCTATGGG
AACCTGCTGGACTACCTGAGGGAGTGTAACCGGCAGGAGGTGAGCGCCGTGGTACTGCTCTACATGGCCA
CACAGATCTCATCAGCCATGGAGTACTTGGAGAAGAAGAACTTCATCCACAGAGACCTTGCTGCCCGGAA
CTGCCTGGTAGGGGAAAACCACTTGGTGAAGGTGGCTGATTTTGGCCTGAGCAGGTTGATGACAGGGGAC
ACCTACACGGCCCATGCTGGAGCCAAATTCCCCATCAAATGGACCGCACCTGAGAGCCTGGCCTACAACA
AGTTCTCCATCAAGTCGGACGTGTGGGCATTTGGAGTATTGCTCTGGGAGATTGCTACCTATGGCATGTC
ACCTTACCCGGGAATTGACCTGTCTCAGGTTTATGAGCTGCTGGAAAAAGACTACCGCATGGAGCGCCCT
GAAGGCTGCCCGGAGAAGGTCTACGAGCTCATGCGAGCATGTTGGCAGTGGAACCCCTCTGACCGGCCCT
CCTTTGCTGAAATCCACCAAGCCTTTGAAACCATGTTCCAGGAATCCAGTATCTAGGGATCCGAATTCGA
GCTCCGTCGACAAGCTTGCGGCCGCACTCGAGCACCACCACCACCACCACTGAGATCCGGCTGCTAACAA
AGCCCGAAAGGAAGCTGAGTTGGCTGCTGCCACCGCTGAGCAATAACTAGCATAACCCCTTGGGGCCTCT
AAACGGGTCTTGAGGGGTTTTTTGCTGAAAGGAGGAACTATATCCGGATTGGCGAATGGG
[124 nt withheld, positions 2861-2984]
C
[91 nt withheld, positions 2986-3076]
A
[49 nt withheld, positions 3078-3126]
CCTTTGACGTTGGAGTCCACGTTCTTT
[37 nt withheld, positions 3154-3190]
ACCCTATCTCGGTCTATTCTTTTGATTTATAAGGGATTTTGCCGATTTCGGCCTATTGGTTAAAAAATGA
GCTGATTTAACAAAAATTTAACGCGAATTTTAACAAAATATTAACGCTTACAATTTAGGTGGCACTTTTC
GGGGAAATGTGCGCGGAACCCCTATTTGTTTATTTTTCTAAATACATTCAAATATGTATCCGCTCATGAG
ACAATAACCCTGATAAATGCTTCAATAATATTGAAAAAGGAAGAGTATGAGTATTCAACATTTCCGTGTC
GCCCTTATTCCCTTTTTTGCGGCATTTTGCCTTCCTGTTTTTGCTCACCCAGAAACGCTGGTGAAAGTAA
AAGATGCTGAAGATCAGTTGGGTGCACGAGTGGGTTACATCGAACTGGATCTCAACAGCGGTAAGATCCT
TGAGAGTTTTCGCCCCGAAGAACGTTTTCCAATGATGAGCACTTTTAAAGTTCTGCTATGTGGCGCGGTA
TTATCCCGTATTGACGCCGGGCAAGAGCAACTCGGTCGCCGCATACACTATTCTCAGAATGACTTGGTTG
AGTACTCACCAGTCACAGAAAAGCATCTTACGGATGGCATGACAGTAAGAGAATTATGCAGTGCTGCCAT
AACCATGAGTGATAACACTGCGGCCAACTTACTTCTGACAACGATCGGAGGACCGAAGGAGCTAACCGCT
TTTTTGCACAACATGGGGGATCATGTAACTCGCCTTGATCGTTGGGAACCGGAGCTGAATGAAGCCATAC
CAAACGACGAGCGTGACACCACGATGCCTGCAGCAATGGCAACAACGTTGCGCAAACTATTAACTGGCGA
ACTACTTACTCTAGCTTCCCGGCAACAATTAATAGACTGGATGGAGGCGGATAAAGTTGCAGGACCACTT
CTGCGCTCGGCCCTTCCGGCTGGCTGGTTTATTGCTGATAAATCTGGAGCCGGTGAGCGTGGGTCTCGCG
GTATCATTGCAGCACTGGGGCCAGATGGTAAGCCCTCCCGTATCGTAGTTATCTACACGACGGGGAGTCA
GGCAACTATGGATGAACGAAATAGACAGATCGCTGAGATAGGTGCCTCACTGATTAAGCATTGGTAACTG
TCAGACCAAGTTTACTCATATATACTTTAGATTGATTTAAAACTTCATTTTTAATTTAAAAGGATCTAGG
TGAAGATCCTTTTTGATAATCTCATGACCAAAATCCCTTAACGTGAGTTTTCGTTCCACTGAGCGTCAGA
CCCCGTAGAAAAGATCAAAGGATCTTCTTGAGATCCTTTTTTTCTGCGCGTAATCTGCTGCTTGCAAAC
